Addgene plasmid #144300: TFORF1633
Purpose: Lentiviral vector for overexpressing transcription factor ORFs with unique 24-bp barcodes. Barcodes facilitate identification of transcription factors in pooled screens.
Depositing lab: Feng Zhang. Depositing organization: Broad Institute. Publication: A transcription factor atlas of directed differentiation. Joung J, Ma S, Tay T, Geiger-Schuller KR, Kirchgatterer PC, Verdine VK, Guo B, Arias-Garcia MA, Allen WE, Singh A, Kuksenko O, Abudayyeh OO, Gootenberg JS, Fu Z, Macrae RK, Buenrostro JD, Regev A, Zhang F. Cell. 2023 Jan 5;186(1):209-229.e26. doi: 10.1016/j.cell.2022.11.026. PubMed 36608654.
Backbone
  Vector backbone: pLX_TRC317
  Backbone manufacturer: Broad Institute Genetic Perturbation Platform
  Backbone size w/o insert (bp): 8264
  Vector type: Mammalian Expression, Lentiviral
  Selectable markers: Puromycin
Growth in bacteria
  Bacterial resistance: Ampicillin, 100 μg/mL
  Growth temperature: 37°C
  Growth strain: NEB Stable
  Copy number: High Copy
Gene/Insert
  Gene/Insert name: ZNF229
  Species: H. sapiens (human)
  Insert size (bp): 2561
  Entrez Gene: ZNF229
  Promoter: EF1a
  Cloning method: Unknown
  Sequencing primers: 5′ GGGTGGAGACTGAAGTTAGGCCAG; 3′ CACATAGCGTAAAAGGAGCAACATAG
Terms and licenses: Academic/Nonprofit Terms; Industry Terms: Not Available to Industry
Depositor comments: NM_001278510,XM_011527292,ENST00000613197 . The transcription factor ORF portion of this plasmid was synthesized by Genewiz. Please test multiple small colonies in case of plasmid recombination. To make this collection available in a timely manner, a portion of this collection was not fully sequenced by Addgene. If an Addgene verified full plasmid sequence is not available, please contact us prior to placing an order to request the full sequence.
How to cite: TFORF1633 was a gift from Feng Zhang (Addgene plasmid # 144300 ; http://n2t.net/addgene:144300 ; RRID:Addgene_144300)
