[The description below was written by a language model from this plasmid's Addgene catalogue record and pLannotate feature annotations shown in this document.]
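Description:
TFORF1633 is a lentiviral mammalian expression plasmid built on the pLX_TRC317 backbone from the Broad Institute Genetic Perturbation Platform. It carries the human zinc-finger gene ZNF229 as one member of a barcoded transcription factor ORF collection. It is propagated in E. coli through a high-copy ColE1/pUC-type origin with ampicillin selection (AmpR under its own bla promoter). An f1 origin and remnants of a lacZα/lac promoter cloning region, flanked by T7 and T3 promoters, also sit in the bacterial portion. The depositor warns that the plasmid can recombine.

The viral cassette has a third-generation, self-inactivating layout. An RSV promoter drives a truncated HIV-1 5' LTR, followed by the Ψ packaging signal with a partial gag sequence, the RRE for Rev-dependent nuclear export of the genomic RNA, a cPPT/CTS element, and a ΔU3 3' LTR followed by an SV40 poly(A) signal. Within the provirus, an SV40 early promoter/origin region drives puromycin N-acetyltransferase for selecting transduced cells. A separate EF-1α promoter drives the ZNF229 ORF, with a WPRE downstream to enhance transcript expression. The annotation tool matched only the first part of the insert to ZNF229 (roughly 870 nt), although the catalogue lists an insert of about 2.5 kb. The unannotated stretch before the WPRE presumably contains the rest of the synthesized ORF. The unique 24-bp barcode is not annotated, so its position cannot be read from the table. The full sequenced record is 10,825 nt, matching the stated backbone and insert sizes.

The construct is intended for stable overexpression of ZNF229. In pooled overexpression screens such as directed differentiation studies, the barcode identifies which factor each cell received.
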