Features (pLannotate 1.2.2; 31 found; start..end, strand, type, name):
      5..231     +  promoter       RSV promoter: Rous sarcoma virus enhancer/promoter
    232..412     +  LTR            5' LTR (truncated): truncated 5' long terminal repeat (LTR) from HIV-1
    459..584     +  misc_feature   HIV-1 Ψ: packaging signal of human immunodeficiency virus type 1
    568..931     +  CDS            HIV-1 gag (fragment): gag protein from human immunodeficiency virus 1; gag
   1077..1310    +  misc_feature   RRE: The Rev response element (RRE) of HIV-1 allows for Rev-dependent mRNA export from the nucleus to the cytoplasm.
   1687..1713    +  CDS            Rev (fragment): human immunodeficiency virus 1 (HIV-1) Rev protein; rev; enhances nuclear export of unspliced and incompletely spliced viral mRNAs
   1720..1743    +  promoter       SV40 promoter (fragment): SV40 early promoter
   1744..1815    +  promoter       SV40 promoter (fragment): SV40 enhancer and early promoter
   1839..1974    +  rep_origin     SV40 ori: SV40 origin of replication
   2020..2616    +  CDS            PuroR (fragment): puromycin N-acetyltransferase; pac from Streptomyces; confers resistance to puromycin
   2665..2782    +  misc_feature   cPPT/CTS: central polypurine tract and central termination sequence of HIV-1
   2847..2913    +  CDS            small t antigen (fragment): SV40 (simian virus 40) small t antigen
   2920..4098    +  promoter       EF-1α promoter: strong constitutive promoter for human elongation factor EF-1α
   4115..4984    +  CDS            ZNF229 (fragment): ZN229_HUMAN - Experimental evidence at protein level: Swiss-Prot protein existence level 1. May be involved in transcriptional regulation. From Homo sapiens (Human).
   6587..6640    +  promoter       U6 promoter (fragment): RNA polymerase III promoter for human U6 snRNA
   6682..7270    +  misc_feature   WPRE: woodchuck hepatitis virus posttranscriptional regulatory element
   7321..7340    +  misc_feature   cPPT/CTS (fragment): central polypurine tract and central termination sequence of HIV-1
   7342..7575    +  LTR            3' LTR (ΔU3): self-inactivating 3' long terminal repeat (LTR) from HIV-1
   7653..7774    +  polyA_signal   SV40 poly(A) signal: SV40 polyadenylation signal
   7814..7949    +  rep_origin     SV40 ori: SV40 origin of replication
   7970..7988    -  promoter       T7 promoter: promoter for bacteriophage T7 RNA polymerase
   7996..8151    +  CDS            lacZα (fragment): LacZα fragment of β-galactosidase; lacZ fragment
   8156..8584    +  rep_origin     f1 ori (sequence partly withheld): f1 bacteriophage origin of replication; arrow indicates direction of (+) strand synthesis
   8637..8741    +  promoter       AmpR promoter: bla
   8742..9602    +  CDS            AmpR: β-lactamase; bla; confers resistance to ampicillin, carbenicillin, and related antibiotics
   9773..10361   +  rep_origin     ori: high-copy-number ColE1/pMB1/pBR322/pUC origin of replication
  10544..10636   +  CDS            lacI (fragment): lac repressor; lacI; The lac repressor binds to the lac operator to inhibit transcription in E. coli. This inhibition can be relieved by adding lactose or isopropyl-β-D-thiogalactopyranoside (IPTG).
  10649..10670   +  protein_bind   CAP binding site: CAP binding activates transcription in the presence of cAMP. E. coli catabolite activator protein
  10685..10715   +  promoter       lac promoter: promoter for the E. coli lac operon
  10719..10741   +  protein_bind   lac operator (fragment): The lac repressor binds to the lac operator to inhibit transcription in E. coli. This inhibition can be relieved by adding lactose or isopropyl-β-D-thiogalactopyranoside (IPTG). lac repressor encoded by lacI
  10784..10802   +  promoter       T3 promoter: promoter for bacteriophage T3 RNA polymerase
>Addgene plasmid #144300 | TFORF1633 | addgene full sequence | sequence record 404171 | Addgene NGS Result
TTAATGTAGTCTTATGCAATACTCTTGTAGTCTTGCAACATGGTAACGATGAGTTAGCAACATGCCTTAC
AAGGAGAGAAAAAGCACCGTGCATGCCGATTGGTGGAAGTAAGGTGGTACGATCGTGCCTTATTAGGAAG
GCAACAGACGGGTCTGACATGGATTGGACGAACCACTGAATTGCCGCATTGCAGAGATATTGTATTTAAG
TGCCTAGCTCGATACATAAACGGGTCTCTCTGGTTAGACCAGATCTGAGCCTGGGAGCTCTCTGGCTAAC
TAGGGAACCCACTGCTTAAGCCTCAATAAAGCTTGCCTTGAGTGCTTCAAGTAGTGTGTGCCCGTCTGTT
GTGTGACTCTGGTAACTAGAGATCCCTCAGACCCTTTTAGTCAGTGTGGAAAATCTCTAGCAGTGGCGCC
CGAACAGGGACTTGAAAGCGAAAGGGAAACCAGAGGAGCTCTCTCGACGCAGGACTCGGCTTGCTGAAGC
GCGCACGGCAAGAGGCGAGGGGCGGCGACTGGTGAGTACGCCAAAAATTTTGACTAGCGGAGGCTAGAAG
GAGAGAGATGGGTGCGAGAGCGTCAGTATTAAGCGGGGGAGAATTAGATCGCGATGGGAAAAAATTCGGT
TAAGGCCAGGGGGAAAGAAAAAATATAAATTAAAACATATAGTATGGGCAAGCAGGGAGCTAGAACGATT
CGCAGTTAATCCTGGCCTGTTAGAAACATCAGAAGGCTGTAGACAAATACTGGGACAGCTACAACCATCC
CTTCAGACAGGATCAGAAGAACTTAGATCATTATATAATACAGTAGCAACCCTCTATTGTGTGCATCAAA
GGATAGAGATAAAAGACACCAAGGAAGCTTTAGACAAGATAGAGGAAGAGCAAAACAAAAGTAAGACCAC
CGCACAGCAAGCGGCCGCTGATCTTCAGACCTGGAGGAGGAGATATGAGGGACAATTGGAGAAGTGAATT
ATATAAATATAAAGTAGTAAAAATTGAACCATTAGGAGTAGCACCCACCAAGGCAAAGAGAAGAGTGGTG
CAGAGAGAAAAAAGAGCAGTGGGAATAGGAGCTTTGTTCCTTGGGTTCTTGGGAGCAGCAGGAAGCACTA
TGGGCGCAGCGTCAATGACGCTGACGGTACAGGCCAGACAATTATTGTCTGGTATAGTGCAGCAGCAGAA
CAATTTGCTGAGGGCTATTGAGGCGCAACAGCATCTGTTGCAACTCACAGTCTGGGGCATCAAGCAGCTC
CAGGCAAGAATCCTGGCTGTGGAAAGATACCTAAAGGATCAACAGCTCCTGGGGATTTGGGGTTGCTCTG
GAAAACTCATTTGCACCACTGCTGTGCCTTGGAATGCTAGTTGGAGTAATAAATCTCTGGAACAGATTTG
GAATCACACGACCTGGATGGAGTGGGACAGAGAAATTAACAATTACACAAGCTTAATACACTCCTTAATT
GAAGAATCGCAAAACCAGCAAGAAAAGAATGAACAAGAATTATTGGAATTAGATAAATGGGCAAGTTTGT
GGAATTGGTTTAACATAACAAATTGGCTGTGGTATATAAAATTATTCATAATGATAGTAGGAGGCTTGGT
AGGTTTAAGAATAGTTTTTGCTGTACTTTCTATAGTGAATAGAGTTAGGCAGGGATATTCACCATTATCG
TTTCAGACCCACCTCCCAACCCCGAGGGGACCCATGCATTGCATCTCAATTAGTCAGCAACCAGGTGTGG
AAAGTCCCCAGGCTCCCCAGCAGGCAGAAGTATGCAAAGCATGCGTCTCAATTAGTCAGCAACCATAGTC
CCGCCCCTAACTCCGCCCATCCCGCCCCTAACTCCGCCCAGTTCCGCCCATTCTCCGCCCCATGGCTGAC
TAATTTTTTTTATTTATGCAGAGGCCGAGGCCGCCTCGGCCTCTGAGCTATTCCAGAAGTAGTGAGGAGG
CTTTTTTGGAGGCCTAGGCTTTTGCAAAAAGCTTTCTAGAGGTACCACCGGAGCTTACCATGACCGAGTA
CAAGCCCACGGTGCGCCTCGCCACCCGCGACGACGTCCCCAGGGCCGTACGCACCCTCGCCGCCGCGTTC
GCCGACTACCCCGCCACGCGCCACACCGTCGATCCGGACCGCCACATCGAGCGGGTCACCGAGCTGCAAG
AACTCTTCCTCACGCGCGTCGGGCTCGACATCGGCAAGGTGTGGGTCGCGGACGACGGCGCCGCCGTGGC
GGTCTGGACCACGCCGGAGAGCGTCGAAGCGGGGGCGGTGTTCGCCGAGATCGGCCCGCGCATGGCCGAG
TTGAGCGGTTCCCGGCTGGCCGCGCAGCAACAGATGGAAGGCCTCCTGGCGCCGCACCGGCCCAAGGAGC
CCGCGTGGTTCCTGGCCACCGTCGGCGTCTCGCCCGACCACCAGGGCAAGGGTCTGGGCAGCGCCGTCGT
GCTCCCCGGAGTGGAGGCGGCCGAGCGCGCCGGGGTGCCCGCCTTCCTGGAGACCTCCGCGCCCCGCAAC
CTCCCCTTCTACGAGCGGCTCGGCTTCACCGTCACCGCCGACGTCGAGGTGCCCGAAGGACCGCGCACCT
GGTGCATGACCCGCAAGCCCGGTGCCAGTTAACGAATTCTAGATCTTGAGACAAATGGCAGTATTCATCC
ACAATTTTAAAAGAAAAGGGGGGATTGGGGGGTACAGTGCAGGGGAAAGAATAGTAGACATAATAGCAAC
AGACATACAAACTAAAGAATTACAAAAACAAATTACAAAAATTCAAAATTTTCGGGTTTATTACAGGGAC
AGCAGAGATCCACTTTGGCGCCGGCTCGAGGCCTGCAGGTGCAAAGATGGATAAAGTTTTAAACAGAGAG
GAATCTTTGCAGCTAATGGACCTTCTAGGTCTTGAAAGGAGTGGGAATTGGCTCCGGTGCCCGTCAGTGG
GCAGAGCGCACATCGCCCACAGTCCCCGAGAAGTTGGGGGGAGGGGTCGGCAATTGAACCGGTGCCTAGA
GAAGGTGGCGCGGGGTAAACTGGGAAAGTGATGTCGTGTACTGGCTCCGCCTTTTTCCCGAGGGTGGGGG
AGAACCGTATATAAGTGCAGTAGTCGCCGTGAACGTTCTTTTTCGCAACGGGTTTGCCGCCAGAACACAG
GTAAGTGCCGTGTGTGGTTCCCGCGGGCCTGGCCTCTTTACGGGTTATGGCCCTTGCGTGCCTTGAATTA
CTTCCACCTGGCTGCAGTACGTGATTCTTGATCCCGAGCTTCGGGTTGGAAGTGGGTGGGAGAGTTCGAG
GCCTTGCGCTTAAGGAGCCCCTTCGCCTCGTGCTTGAGTTGAGGCCTGGCCTGGGCGCTGGGGCCGCCGC
GTGCGAATCTGGTGGCACCTTCGCGCCTGTCTCGCTGCTTTCGATAAGTCTCTAGCCATTTAAAATTTTT
GATGACCTGCTGCGACGCTTTTTTTCTGGCAAGATAGTCTTGTAAATGCGGGCCAAGATCTGCACACTGG
TATTTCGGTTTTTGGGGCCGCGGGCGGCGACGGGGCCCGTGCGTCCCAGCGCACATGTTCGGCGAGGCGG
GGCCTGCGAGCGCGGCCACCGAGAATCGGACGGGGGTAGTCTCAAGCTGGCCGGCCTGCTCTGGTGCCTG
GCCTCGCGCCGCCGTGTATCGCCCCGCCCTGGGCGGCAAGGCTGGCCCGGTCGGCACCAGTTGCGTGAGC
GGAAAGATGGCCGCTTCCCGGCCCTGCTGCAGGGAGCTCAAAATGGAGGACGCGGCGCTCGGGAGAGCGG
GCGGGTGAGTCACCCACACAAAGGAAAAGGGCCTTTCCGTCCTCAGCCGTCGCTTCATGTGACTCCACGG
AGTACCGGGCGCCGTCCAGGCACCTCGATTAGTTCTCGAGCTTTTGGAGTACGTCGTCTTTAGGTTGGGG
GGAGGGGTTTTATGCGATGGAGTTTCCCCACACTGAGTGGGTGGAGACTGAAGTTAGGCCAGCTTGGCAC
TTGATGTAATTCTCCTTGGAATTTGCCCTTTTTGAGTTTGGATCTTGGTTCATTCTCAAGCCTCAGACAG
TGGTTCAAAGTTTTTTTCTTCCATTTCAGGTGTCGTGAGGCTAGCACCGCCACCATGGAGACTTTGACCT
CAAGGCATGAGAAAAGAGCTCTTCATTCTCAAGCCTCAGCCATTTCCCAAGATAGGGAGGAGAAGATCAT
GTCTCAGGAGCCATTGAGCTTCAAGGACGTGGCTGTGGTCTTCACTGAGGAGGAGCTAGAGCTGCTGGAC
TCTACCCAGAGGCAGCTGTACCAAGATGTGATGCAGGAGAATTTCAGGAACCTACTCTCAGTGGGAGACA
AGAATGGAAAGGATACGGAGTATATTCAAGATGAAGAATTAAGGTTCTTTTCACACAAAGAGCTCTCCTC
ATGCAAAATCTGGGAAGAGGTGGCAGGTGAATTACCTGGGAGCCAAGACTGTAGAGTAAATCTGCAAGGA
AAAGACTTCCAGTTCTCAGAAGATGCTGCTCCCCATCAAGGGTGGGAAGGAGCATCTACGCCGTGTTTTC
CAATTGAGAATTTCCTGGACAGTCTACAAGGGGATGGGCTTATCGGTCTAGAAAATCAACAGTTTCCAGC
CTGGAGAGCTATAAGACCAATCCCCATTCAAGGATCTTGGGCAAAAGCGTTTGTGAACCAGTTAGGGGAT
GTTCAAGAAAGATGTAAAAATCTCGACACAGAAGACACAGTATATAAATGTAACTGGGATGATGACAGCT
TTTGCTGGATATCTTGTCATGTTGATCACAGATTCCCTGAAATAGACAAGCCGTGTGGTTGCAATAAATG
CAGAAAAGACTGCATTAAAAACTCTGTACTTCATCGCATTAACCCTGGAGAGAATGGCTTGAAAAGTAAC
GAATACAGAAATGGCTTCAGGGACGATGCAGACCTTCCCCCGCATCCAAGAGTACCTTTGAAAGAGAAAC
TCTGTCAATATGATGAGTTTAGTGAGGGCTTGAGGCACAGTGCCCATCTTAACAGACATCAAAGAGTTCC
CACAGGAGAGAAATCTGTTAAGAGTCTTGAGCGTGGTCGGGGCGTCAGACAGAACACGCACATACGTAAC
CACCCCAGAGCCCCTGTGGGAGACATGCCCTATAGATGTGATGTCTGTGGAAAGGGGTTCAGGTATAAAT
CGGTTCTTCTTATTCATCAAGGGGTGCACACAGGAAGGAGACCCTATAAATGTGAGGAGTGTGGGAAGGC
ATTTGGTCGAAGTTCAAACCTGCTTGTCCATCAGAGGGTCCACACTGGAGAGAAACCATATAAATGCAGC
GAGTGTGGGAAGGGCTTCAGTTACAGCTCAGTGCTTCAAGTCCATCAGAGGCTGCACACAGGGGAGAAGC
CCTACACCTGCAGCGAGTGTGGCAAAGGCTTCTGTGCCAAGTCTGCACTGCACAAACACCAGCACATTCA
CCCTGGAGAAAAGCCCTACAGCTGTGGCGAGTGTGGAAAGGGATTCAGCTGCAGCTCCCACCTCAGCAGT
CATCAGAAGACACACACCGGCGAGAGGCCCTACCAGTGTGACAAGTGTGGCAAAGGTTTCAGTCACAACT
CGTACCTTCAAGCTCACCAGAGAGTTCACATGGGGCAGCATCTGTACAAATGTAACGTGTGTGGTAAGAG
TTTCAGTTACAGCTCAGGGCTTCTCATGCATCAGAGACTGCACACAGGAGAGAAACCCTACAAATGCGAG
TGCGGGAAGAGCTTTGGCCGGAGCTCCGACCTCCACATCCATCAGAGGGTCCACACAGGAGAGAAACCCT
ATAAATGCAGTGAGTGTGGGAAGGGCTTCCGGCGGAATTCAGACCTTCACAGCCACCAGAGGGTCCACAC
GGGAGAGAGGCCCTACGTGTGTGACGTGTGTGGGAAGGGTTTCATCTACAGCTCCGACCTCCTTATCCAT
CAGAGGGTCCACACTGGAGAGAAACCCTATAAATGTGCTGAGTGTGGCAAAGGCTTCAGTTACAGCTCAG
GGCTTCTCATTCACCAGAGAGTCCACACAGGCGAGAAACCTTACAGATGCCAAGAGTGCGGAAAGGGCTT
TAGGTGCACATCAAGCCTTCACAAACATCAGCGAGTCCACACGGGAAAAAAGCCCTATACGTGTGATCAG
TGTGGCAAGGGATTCAGTTATGGCTCTAATCTTCGCACCCACCAGAGGTTGCACACAGGAGAGAAACCCT
ACACTTGTTGTGAATGTGGGAAGGGTTTCAGATATGGCTCAGGTCTCCTTAGTCATAAGAGAGTGCACAC
TGGCGAGAAGCCATACAGATGCCACGTGTGTGGGAAGGGCTATAGTCAGAGCTCACATCTTCAAGGTCAT
CAGAGGGTCCACACTGGTGAGAAACCCTATAAATGTGAGGAGTGTGGGAAGGGCTTTGGCCGCAACTCCT
GTCTTCATGTTCATCAGAGAGTCCACACTGGAGAGAAGCCCTATACGTGTGGTGTGTGTGGGAAAGGCTT
CAGTTATACCTCAGGTCTGCGGAACCACCAAAGAGTGCATTTAGGCGAGAACCCTTATAAGTAGTAATGA
ACTAGTCCGTAACTTGAAAGTATTTCGATTTCTTGGCTTTATATATCTTGTGGAAAGGACGAACCATCCA
CTTTGTTTGTCGCGAAACGCGTTAAGTCGACAATCAACCTCTGGATTACAAAATTTGTGAAAGATTGACT
GGTATTCTTAACTATGTTGCTCCTTTTACGCTATGTGGATACGCTGCTTTAATGCCTTTGTATCATGCTA
TTGCTTCCCGTATGGCTTTCATTTTCTCCTCCTTGTATAAATCCTGGTTGCTGTCTCTTTATGAGGAGTT
GTGGCCCGTTGTCAGGCAACGTGGCGTGGTGTGCACTGTGTTTGCTGACGCAACCCCCACTGGTTGGGGC
ATTGCCACCACCTGTCAGCTCCTTTCCGGGACTTTCGCTTTCCCCCTCCCTATTGCCACGGCGGAACTCA
TCGCCGCCTGCCTTGCCCGCTGCTGGACAGGGGCTCGGCTGTTGGGCACTGACAATTCCGTGGTGTTGTC
GGGGAAATCATCGTCCTTTCCTTGGCTGCTCGCCTGTGTTGCCACCTGGATTCTGCGCGGGACGTCCTTC
TGCTACGTCCCTTCGGCCCTCAATCCAGCGGACCTTCCTTCCCGCGGCCTGCTGCCGGCTCTGCGGCCTC
TTCCGCGTCTTCGCCTTCGCCCTCAGACGAGTCGGATCTCCCTTTGGGCCGCCTCCCCGCGTCGACTTTA
AGACCAATGACTTACAAGGCAGCTGTAGATCTTAGCCACTTTTTAAAAGAAAAGGGGGGACTGGAAGGGC
TAATTCACTCCCAACGAAGACAAGATCTGCTTTTTGCTTGTACTGGGTCTCTCTGGTTAGACCAGATCTG
AGCCTGGGAGCTCTCTGGCTAACTAGGGAACCCACTGCTTAAGCCTCAATAAAGCTTGCCTTGAGTGCTT
CAAGTAGTGTGTGCCCGTCTGTTGTGTGACTCTGGTAACTAGAGATCCCTCAGACCCTTTTAGTCAGTGT
GGAAAATCTCTAGCAGTACGTATAGTAGTTCATGTCATCTTATTATTCAGTATTTATAACTTGCAAAGAA
ATGAATATCAGAGAGTGAGAGGAACTTGTTTATTGCAGCTTATAATGGTTACAAATAAAGCAATAGCATC
ACAAATTTCACAAATAAAGCATTTTTTTCACTGCATTCTAGTTGTGGTTTGTCCAAACTCATCAATGTAT
CTTATCATGTCTGGCTCTAGCTATCCCGCCCCTAACTCCGCCCATCCCGCCCCTAACTCCGCCCAGTTCC
GCCCATTCTCCGCCCCATGGCTGACTAATTTTTTTTATTTATGCAGAGGCCGAGGCCGCCTCGGCCTCTG
AGCTATTCCAGAAGTAGTGAGGAGGCTTTTTTGGAGGCCTAGGGACGTACCCAATTCGCCCTATAGTGAG
TCGTATTACGCGCGCTCACTGGCCGTCGTTTTACAACGTCGTGACTGGGAAAACCCTGGCGTTACCCAAC
TTAATCGCCTTGCAGCACATCCCCCTTTCGCCAGCTGGCGTAATAGCGAAGAGGCCCGCACCGATCGCCC
TTCCCAACAGTTGCGCAGCCTGAATGGCGAATGGG
[124 nt withheld, positions 8156-8279]
C
[91 nt withheld, positions 8281-8371]
A
[49 nt withheld, positions 8373-8421]
CCTTTGACGTTGGAGTCCACGTTCTTT
[37 nt withheld, positions 8449-8485]
ACCCTATCTCGGTCTATTCTTTTGATTTATAAGGGATTTTGCCGATTTCGGCCTATTGGTTAAAAAATGA
GCTGATTTAACAAAAATTTAACGCGAATTTTAACAAAATATTAACGCTTACAATTTAGGTGGCACTTTTC
GGGGAAATGTGCGCGGAACCCCTATTTGTTTATTTTTCTAAATACATTCAAATATGTATCCGCTCATGAG
ACAATAACCCTGATAAATGCTTCAATAATATTGAAAAAGGAAGAGTATGAGTATTCAACATTTCCGTGTC
GCCCTTATTCCCTTTTTTGCGGCATTTTGCCTTCCTGTTTTTGCTCACCCAGAAACGCTGGTGAAAGTAA
AAGATGCTGAAGATCAGTTGGGTGCACGAGTGGGTTACATCGAACTGGATCTCAACAGCGGTAAGATCCT
TGAGAGTTTTCGCCCCGAAGAACGTTTTCCAATGATGAGCACTTTTAAAGTTCTGCTATGTGGCGCGGTA
TTATCCCGTATTGACGCCGGGCAAGAGCAACTCGGTCGCCGCATACACTATTCTCAGAATGACTTGGTTG
AGTACTCACCAGTCACAGAAAAGCATCTTACGGATGGCATGACAGTAAGAGAATTATGCAGTGCTGCCAT
AACCATGAGTGATAACACTGCGGCCAACTTACTTCTGACAACGATCGGAGGACCGAAGGAGCTAACCGCT
TTTTTGCACAACATGGGGGATCATGTAACTCGCCTTGATCGTTGGGAACCGGAGCTGAATGAAGCCATAC
CAAACGACGAGCGTGACACCACGATGCCTGTAGCAATGGCAACAACGTTGCGCAAACTATTAACTGGCGA
ACTACTTACTCTAGCTTCCCGGCAACAATTAATAGACTGGATGGAGGCGGATAAAGTTGCAGGACCACTT
CTGCGCTCGGCCCTTCCGGCTGGCTGGTTTATTGCTGATAAATCTGGAGCCGGTGAGCGTGGGTCTCGCG
GTATCATTGCAGCACTGGGGCCAGATGGTAAGCCCTCCCGTATCGTAGTTATCTACACGACGGGGAGTCA
GGCAACTATGGATGAACGAAATAGACAGATCGCTGAGATAGGTGCCTCACTGATTAAGCATTGGTAACTG
TCAGACCAAGTTTACTCATATATACTTTAGATTGATTTAAAACTTCATTTTTAATTTAAAAGGATCTAGG
TGAAGATCCTTTTTGATAATCTCATGACCAAAATCCCTTAACGTGAGTTTTCGTTCCACTGAGCGTCAGA
CCCCGTAGAAAAGATCAAAGGATCTTCTTGAGATCCTTTTTTTCTGCGCGTAATCTGCTGCTTGCAAACA
AAAAAACCACCGCTACCAGCGGTGGTTTGTTTGCCGGATCAAGAGCTACCAACTCTTTTTCCGAAGGTAA
CTGGCTTCAGCAGAGCGCAGATACCAAATACTGTTCTTCTAGTGTAGCCGTAGTTAGGCCACCACTTCAA
GAACTCTGTAGCACCGCCTACATACCTCGCTCTGCTAATCCTGTTACCAGTGGCTGCTGCCAGTGGCGAT
AAGTCGTGTCTTACCGGGTTGGACTCAAGACGATAGTTACCGGATAAGGCGCAGCGGTCGGGCTGAACGG
GGGGTTCGTGCACACAGCCCAGCTTGGAGCGAACGACCTACACCGAACTGAGATACCTACAGCGTGAGCT
ATGAGAAAGCGCCACGCTTCCCGAAGGGAGAAAGGCGGACAGGTATCCGGTAAGCGGCAGGGTCGGAACA
GGAGAGCGCACGAGGGAGCTTCCAGGGGGAAACGCCTGGTATCTTTATAGTCCTGTCGGGTTTCGCCACC
TCTGACTTGAGCGTCGATTTTTGTGATGCTCGTCAGGGGGGCGGAGCCTATGGAAAAACGCCAGCAACGC
GGCCTTTTTACGGTTCCTGGCCTTTTGCTGGCCTTTTGCTCACATGTTCTTTCCTGCGTTATCCCCTGAT
TCTGTGGATAACCGTATTACCGCCTTTGAGTGAGCTGATACCGCTCGCCGCAGCCGAACGACCGAGCGCA
GCGAGTCAGTGAGCGAGGAAGCGGAAGAGCGCCCAATACGCAAACCGCCTCTCCCCGCGCGTTGGCCGAT
TCATTAATGCAGCTGGCACGACAGGTTTCCCGACTGGAAAGCGGGCAGTGAGCGCAACGCAATTAATGTG
AGTTAGCTCACTCATTAGGCACCCCAGGCTTTACACTTTATGCTTCCGGCTCGTATGTTGTGTGGAATTG
TGAGCGGATAACAATTTCACACAGGAAACAGCTATGACCATGATTACGCCAAGCGCGCAATTAACCCTCA
CTAAAGGGAACAAAAGCTGGAGCTGCAAGC
