>Addgene plasmid #144300 | TFORF1633 | depositor partial sequence | sequence record 285015 | Insert
ACCGCCACCATGGAGACTTTGACCTCAAGGCATGAGAAAAGAGCTCTTCATTCTCAAGCCTCAGCCATTT
CCCAAGATAGGGAGGAGAAGATCATGTCTCAGGAGCCATTGAGCTTCAAGGACGTGGCTGTGGTCTTCAC
TGAGGAGGAGCTAGAGCTGCTGGACTCTACCCAGAGGCAGCTGTACCAAGATGTGATGCAGGAGAATTTC
AGGAACCTACTCTCAGTGGGAGACAAGAATGGAAAGGATACGGAGTATATTCAAGATGAAGAATTAAGGT
TCTTTTCACACAAAGAGCTCTCCTCATGCAAAATCTGGGAAGAGGTGGCAGGTGAATTACCTGGGAGCCA
AGACTGTAGAGTAAATCTGCAAGGAAAAGACTTCCAGTTCTCAGAAGATGCTGCTCCCCATCAAGGGTGG
GAAGGAGCATCTACGCCGTGTTTTCCAATTGAGAATTTCCTGGACAGTCTACAAGGGGATGGGCTTATCG
GTCTAGAAAATCAACAGTTTCCAGCCTGGAGAGCTATAAGACCAATCCCCATTCAAGGATCTTGGGCAAA
AGCGTTTGTGAACCAGTTAGGGGATGTTCAAGAAAGATGTAAAAATCTCGACACAGAAGACACAGTATAT
AAATGTAACTGGGATGATGACAGCTTTTGCTGGATATCTTGTCATGTTGATCACAGATTCCCTGAAATAG
ACAAGCCGTGTGGTTGCAATAAATGCAGAAAAGACTGCATTAAAAACTCTGTACTTCATCGCATTAACCC
TGGAGAGAATGGCTTGAAAAGTAACGAATACAGAAATGGCTTCAGGGACGATGCAGACCTTCCCCCGCAT
CCAAGAGTACCTTTGAAAGAGAAACTCTGTCAATATGATGAGTTTAGTGAGGGCTTGAGGCACAGTGCCC
ATCTTAACAGACATCAAAGAGTTCCCACAGGAGAGAAATCTGTTAAGAGTCTTGAGCGTGGTCGGGGCGT
CAGACAGAACACGCACATACGTAACCACCCCAGAGCCCCTGTGGGAGACATGCCCTATAGATGTGATGTC
TGTGGAAAGGGGTTCAGGTATAAATCGGTTCTTCTTATTCATCAAGGGGTGCACACAGGAAGGAGACCCT
ATAAATGTGAGGAGTGTGGGAAGGCATTTGGTCGAAGTTCAAACCTGCTTGTCCATCAGAGGGTCCACAC
TGGAGAGAAACCATATAAATGCAGCGAGTGTGGGAAGGGCTTCAGTTACAGCTCAGTGCTTCAAGTCCAT
CAGAGGCTGCACACAGGGGAGAAGCCCTACACCTGCAGCGAGTGTGGCAAAGGCTTCTGTGCCAAGTCTG
CACTGCACAAACACCAGCACATTCACCCTGGAGAAAAGCCCTACAGCTGTGGCGAGTGTGGAAAGGGATT
CAGCTGCAGCTCCCACCTCAGCAGTCATCAGAAGACACACACCGGCGAGAGGCCCTACCAGTGTGACAAG
TGTGGCAAAGGTTTCAGTCACAACTCGTACCTTCAAGCTCACCAGAGAGTTCACATGGGGCAGCATCTGT
ACAAATGTAACGTGTGTGGTAAGAGTTTCAGTTACAGCTCAGGGCTTCTCATGCATCAGAGACTGCACAC
AGGAGAGAAACCCTACAAATGCGAGTGCGGGAAGAGCTTTGGCCGGAGCTCCGACCTCCACATCCATCAG
AGGGTCCACACAGGAGAGAAACCCTATAAATGCAGTGAGTGTGGGAAGGGCTTCCGGCGGAATTCAGACC
TTCACAGCCACCAGAGGGTCCACACGGGAGAGAGGCCCTACGTGTGTGACGTGTGTGGGAAGGGTTTCAT
CTACAGCTCCGACCTCCTTATCCATCAGAGGGTCCACACTGGAGAGAAACCCTATAAATGTGCTGAGTGT
GGCAAAGGCTTCAGTTACAGCTCAGGGCTTCTCATTCACCAGAGAGTCCACACAGGCGAGAAACCTTACA
GATGCCAAGAGTGCGGAAAGGGCTTTAGGTGCACATCAAGCCTTCACAAACATCAGCGAGTCCACACGGG
AAAAAAGCCCTATACGTGTGATCAGTGTGGCAAGGGATTCAGTTATGGCTCTAATCTTCGCACCCACCAG
AGGTTGCACACAGGAGAGAAACCCTACACTTGTTGTGAATGTGGGAAGGGTTTCAGATATGGCTCAGGTC
TCCTTAGTCATAAGAGAGTGCACACTGGCGAGAAGCCATACAGATGCCACGTGTGTGGGAAGGGCTATAG
TCAGAGCTCACATCTTCAAGGTCATCAGAGGGTCCACACTGGTGAGAAACCCTATAAATGTGAGGAGTGT
GGGAAGGGCTTTGGCCGCAACTCCTGTCTTCATGTTCATCAGAGAGTCCACACTGGAGAGAAGCCCTATA
CGTGTGGTGTGTGTGGGAAAGGCTTCAGTTATACCTCAGGTCTGCGGAACCACCAAAGAGTGCATTTAGG
CGAGAACCCTTATAAGTAGTAATGAACTAGTCCGTAACTTGAAAGTATTTCGATTTCTTGGCTTTATATA
TCTTGTGGAAAGGACGAACCATCCACTTTGTTTGTCGCGAA
