>Addgene plasmid #144300 | TFORF1633 | depositor partial sequence | sequence record 285016 | Barcode
ACCATCCACTTTGTTTGTCGCGAA
